Addgene plasmid #77031: HIPK3 gRNA (BRDN0001146732)
Purpose: 3rd generation lentiviral gRNA plasmid targeting human HIPK3
Depositing lab: John Doench & David Root. Depositing organization: Broad Institute. Publication: Optimized sgRNA design to maximize activity and minimize off-target effects of CRISPR-Cas9. Doench JG, Fusi N, Sullender M, Hegde M, Vaimberg EW, Donovan KF, Smith I, Tothova Z, Wilen C, Orchard R, Virgin HW, Listgarten J, Root DE. Nat Biotechnol. 2016 Jan 18. doi: 10.1038/nbt.3437. PubMed 26780180.
Backbone
  Vector backbone: lentiGuide-Puro
  Backbone manufacturer: Zhang Lab (Addgene plasmid # 52963)
  Vector type: Mammalian Expression, Lentiviral, CRISPR
  Selectable markers: Puromycin
Growth in bacteria
  Bacterial resistance: Ampicillin, 100 μg/mL
  Growth temperature: 37°C
  Growth strain: DH5alpha
  Copy number: High Copy
Gene/Insert
  Gene/Insert name: HIPK3 (alt names: HIPK3; NM_001048200.2)
  gRNA/shRNA sequence: TAAAGTAATAGACTTTGGGT
  Species: H. sapiens (human)
  Entrez Gene: HIPK3 (a.k.a. DYRK6, FIST3, PKY, YAK1)
  Promoter: hU6
  Cloning method: Unknown
  Sequencing primers: 5′ U6-F; 3′ pS2-R
Terms and licenses: Academic/Nonprofit Terms; Industry Terms: Not Available to Industry
Depositor comments: The gRNA was designed to target the following Genbank reference sequence(s): NM_001048200.2,NM_001278162.1,NM_001278163.1,NM_005734.4. Note that this plasmid does NOT contain Cas9. It should be used in conjunction with lentiCas9-Blast (Addgene #52962) or otherwise with cell lines already expressing Cas9. Browse the full kinome gRNA library at http://www.addgene.org/pooled-library/broadgpp-human-kinome/ or visit http://www.broadinstitute.org/rnai/public/ for detailed protocols and information.
How to cite: HIPK3 gRNA (BRDN0001146732) was a gift from John Doench & David Root (Addgene plasmid # 77031 ; http://n2t.net/addgene:77031 ; RRID:Addgene_77031)
