[The description below was written by a language model from this plasmid's Addgene catalogue record and pLannotate feature annotations shown in this document.]
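Description:
HIPK3 gRNA (BRDN0001146732) is a third-generation lentiviral guide RNA plasmid built on the lentiGuide-Puro backbone and designed to direct Streptococcus pyogenes Cas9 to the human HIPK3 gene, which encodes a homeodomain-interacting protein kinase. It is propagated in E. coli as a high-copy plasmid through a ColE1/pUC-type origin with ampicillin selection from the β-lactamase gene. An f1 origin, an SV40 origin and poly(A) signal, and remnants of lac and T7/T3 promoter elements are also carried in the bacterial backbone.

The lentiviral transfer cassette begins with an RSV promoter fused to a truncated HIV-1 5' LTR, which makes genomic RNA production Tat-independent. This is followed by the Ψ packaging signal with a partial gag sequence and the Rev response element. Within the proviral region, a human U6 RNA polymerase III promoter drives the HIPK3-specific spacer joined to the SpCas9 gRNA scaffold, and a central polypurine tract lies just downstream. A separate EF-1α promoter, annotated as the core promoter plus intron A, expresses puromycin N-acetyltransferase so that transduced mammalian cells can be selected. WPRE enhances expression of this transcript, and the cassette ends in a self-inactivating ΔU3 3' LTR.

The plasmid does not encode Cas9, so it must be paired with a separate Cas9 expression vector or used in cells that already express Cas9. The guide was designed against several HIPK3 reference transcripts. It belongs to a human kinome gRNA collection created with optimized sgRNA design rules, and it is suited to knockout of HIPK3 in transduced human cells.
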