Features (pLannotate 1.2.2; 29 found; start..end, strand, type, name):
     14..80      +  CDS            small t antigen (fragment): SV40 (simian virus 40) small t antigen
    106..317     +  promoter       EF-1α core promoter: core promoter for human elongation factor EF-1α
    318..1256    +  intron         EF-1α intron A: intron upstream of the start codon of human EF-1α
   1278..1877    +  CDS            PuroR (fragment): puromycin N-acetyltransferase; pac from Streptomyces; confers resistance to puromycin
   1893..2481    +  misc_feature   WPRE: woodchuck hepatitis virus posttranscriptional regulatory element
   2532..2551    +  misc_feature   cPPT/CTS (fragment): central polypurine tract and central termination sequence of HIV-1
   2553..2786    +  LTR            3' LTR (ΔU3): self-inactivating 3' long terminal repeat (LTR) from HIV-1
   2864..2985    +  polyA_signal   SV40 poly(A) signal: SV40 polyadenylation signal
   3025..3160    +  rep_origin     SV40 ori: SV40 origin of replication
   3181..3199    -  promoter       T7 promoter: promoter for bacteriophage T7 RNA polymerase
   3207..3362    +  CDS            lacZα (fragment): LacZα fragment of β-galactosidase; lacZ fragment
   3367..3795    +  rep_origin     f1 ori (sequence partly withheld): f1 bacteriophage origin of replication; arrow indicates direction of (+) strand synthesis
   3848..3952    +  promoter       AmpR promoter: bla
   3953..4813    +  CDS            AmpR: β-lactamase; bla; confers resistance to ampicillin, carbenicillin, and related antibiotics
   4984..5572    +  rep_origin     ori: high-copy-number ColE1/pMB1/pBR322/pUC origin of replication
   5755..5847    +  CDS            lacI (fragment): lac repressor; lacI; The lac repressor binds to the lac operator to inhibit transcription in E. coli. This inhibition can be relieved by adding lactose or isopropyl-β-D-thiogalactopyranoside (IPTG).
   5860..5881    +  protein_bind   CAP binding site: CAP binding activates transcription in the presence of cAMP. E. coli catabolite activator protein
   5896..5926    +  promoter       lac promoter: promoter for the E. coli lac operon
   5934..5950    +  protein_bind   lac operator: The lac repressor binds to the lac operator to inhibit transcription in E. coli. This inhibition can be relieved by adding lactose or isopropyl-β-D-thiogalactopyranoside (IPTG). lac repressor encoded by lacI
   5995..6013    +  promoter       T3 promoter: promoter for bacteriophage T3 RNA polymerase
   6041..6267    +  promoter       RSV promoter: Rous sarcoma virus enhancer/promoter
   6268..6448    +  LTR            5' LTR (truncated): truncated 5' long terminal repeat (LTR) from HIV-1
   6495..6620    +  misc_feature   HIV-1 Ψ: packaging signal of human immunodeficiency virus type 1
   6604..6967    +  CDS            HIV-1 gag (fragment): gag protein from human immunodeficiency virus 1; gag
   7113..7346    +  misc_feature   RRE: The Rev response element (RRE) of HIV-1 allows for Rev-dependent mRNA export from the nucleus to the cytoplasm.
   7723..7749    +  CDS            Rev (fragment): human immunodeficiency virus 1 (HIV-1) Rev protein; rev; enhances nuclear export of unspliced and incompletely spliced viral mRNAs
   7753..7993    +  promoter       U6 promoter: RNA polymerase III promoter for human U6 snRNA
   8023..8098    +  misc_RNA       gRNA scaffold: guide RNA scaffold for the Streptococcus pyogenes CRISPR/Cas9 system
   8154..8271    +  misc_feature   cPPT/CTS: central polypurine tract and central termination sequence of HIV-1
>Addgene plasmid #77031 | HIPK3 gRNA (BRDN0001146732) | addgene full sequence | sequence record 186982 | Addgene Assembled Sequence
CCCGGGTGCAAAGATGGATAAAGTTTTAAACAGAGAGGAATCTTTGCAGCTAATGGACCTTCTAGGTCTT
GAAAGGAGTGGGAATTGGCTCCGGTGCCCGTCAGTGGGCAGAGCGCACATCGCCCACAGTCCCCGAGAAG
TTGGGGGGAGGGGTCGGCAATTGATCCGGTGCCTAGAGAAGGTGGCGCGGGGTAAACTGGGAAAGTGATG
TCGTGTACTGGCTCCGCCTTTTTCCCGAGGGTGGGGGAGAACCGTATATAAGTGCAGTAGTCGCCGTGAA
CGTTCTTTTTCGCAACGGGTTTGCCGCCAGAACACAGGTAAGTGCCGTGTGTGGTTCCCGCGGGCCTGGC
CTCTTTACGGGTTATGGCCCTTGCGTGCCTTGAATTACTTCCACCTGGCTGCAGTACGTGATTCTTGATC
CCGAGCTTCGGGTTGGAAGTGGGTGGGAGAGTTCGAGGCCTTGCGCTTAAGGAGCCCCTTCGCCTCGTGC
TTGAGTTGAGGCCTGGCCTGGGCGCTGGGGCCGCCGCGTGCGAATCTGGTGGCACCTTCGCGCCTGTCTC
GCTGCTTTCGATAAGTCTCTAGCCATTTAAAATTTTTGATGACCTGCTGCGACGCTTTTTTTCTGGCAAG
ATAGTCTTGTAAATGCGGGCCAAGATCTGCACACTGGTATTTCGGTTTTTGGGGCCGCGGGCGGCGACGG
GGCCCGTGCGTCCCAGCGCACATGTTCGGCGAGGCGGGGCCTGCGAGCGCGGCCACCGAGAATCGGACGG
GGGTAGTCTCAAGCTGGCCGGCCTGCTCTGGTGCCTGGCCTCGCGCCGCCGTGTATCGCCCCGCCCTGGG
CGGCAAGGCTGGCCCGGTCGGCACCAGTTGCGTGAGCGGAAAGATGGCCGCTTCCCGGCCCTGCTGCAGG
GAGCTCAAAATGGAGGACGCGGCGCTCGGGAGAGCGGGCGGGTGAGTCACCCACACAAAGGAAAAGGGCC
TTTCCGTCCTCAGCCGTCGCTTCATGTGACTCCACGGAGTACCGGGCGCCGTCCAGGCACCTCGATTAGT
TCTCGAGCTTTTGGAGTACGTCGTCTTTAGGTTGGGGGGAGGGGTTTTATGCGATGGAGTTTCCCCACAC
TGAGTGGGTGGAGACTGAAGTTAGGCCAGCTTGGCACTTGATGTAATTCTCCTTGGAATTTGCCCTTTTT
GAGTTTGGATCTTGGTTCATTCTCAAGCCTCAGACAGTGGTTCAAAGTTTTTTTCTTCCATTTCAGGTGT
CGTGACGTACGGCCACCATGACCGAGTACAAGCCCACGGTGCGCCTCGCCACCCGCGACGACGTCCCCAG
GGCCGTACGCACCCTCGCCGCCGCGTTCGCCGACTACCCCGCCACGCGCCACACCGTCGATCCGGACCGC
CACATCGAGCGGGTCACCGAGCTGCAAGAACTCTTCCTCACGCGCGTCGGGCTCGACATCGGCAAGGTGT
GGGTCGCGGACGACGGCGCCGCCGTGGCGGTCTGGACCACGCCGGAGAGCGTCGAAGCGGGGGCGGTGTT
CGCCGAGATCGGCCCGCGCATGGCCGAGTTGAGCGGTTCCCGGCTGGCCGCGCAGCAACAGATGGAAGGC
CTCCTGGCGCCGCACCGGCCCAAGGAGCCCGCGTGGTTCCTGGCCACCGTCGGAGTCTCGCCCGACCACC
AGGGCAAGGGTCTGGGCAGCGCCGTCGTGCTCCCCGGAGTGGAGGCGGCCGAGCGCGCCGGGGTGCCCGC
CTTCCTGGAGACCTCCGCGCCCCGCAACCTCCCCTTCTACGAGCGGCTCGGCTTCACCGTCACCGCCGAC
GTCGAGGTGCCCGAAGGACCGCGCACCTGGTGCATGACCCGCAAGCCCGGTGCCTGAACGCGTTAAGTCG
ACAATCAACCTCTGGATTACAAAATTTGTGAAAGATTGACTGGTATTCTTAACTATGTTGCTCCTTTTAC
GCTATGTGGATACGCTGCTTTAATGCCTTTGTATCATGCTATTGCTTCCCGTATGGCTTTCATTTTCTCC
TCCTTGTATAAATCCTGGTTGCTGTCTCTTTATGAGGAGTTGTGGCCCGTTGTCAGGCAACGTGGCGTGG
TGTGCACTGTGTTTGCTGACGCAACCCCCACTGGTTGGGGCATTGCCACCACCTGTCAGCTCCTTTCCGG
GACTTTCGCTTTCCCCCTCCCTATTGCCACGGCGGAACTCATCGCCGCCTGCCTTGCCCGCTGCTGGACA
GGGGCTCGGCTGTTGGGCACTGACAATTCCGTGGTGTTGTCGGGGAAATCATCGTCCTTTCCTTGGCTGC
TCGCCTGTGTTGCCACCTGGATTCTGCGCGGGACGTCCTTCTGCTACGTCCCTTCGGCCCTCAATCCAGC
GGACCTTCCTTCCCGCGGCCTGCTGCCGGCTCTGCGGCCTCTTCCGCGTCTTCGCCTTCGCCCTCAGACG
AGTCGGATCTCCCTTTGGGCCGCCTCCCCGCGTCGACTTTAAGACCAATGACTTACAAGGCAGCTGTAGA
TCTTAGCCACTTTTTAAAAGAAAAGGGGGGACTGGAAGGGCTAATTCACTCCCAACGAAGACAAGATCTG
CTTTTTGCTTGTACTGGGTCTCTCTGGTTAGACCAGATCTGAGCCTGGGAGCTCTCTGGCTAACTAGGGA
ACCCACTGCTTAAGCCTCAATAAAGCTTGCCTTGAGTGCTTCAAGTAGTGTGTGCCCGTCTGTTGTGTGA
CTCTGGTAACTAGAGATCCCTCAGACCCTTTTAGTCAGTGTGGAAAATCTCTAGCAGTACGTATAGTAGT
TCATGTCATCTTATTATTCAGTATTTATAACTTGCAAAGAAATGAATATCAGAGAGTGAGAGGAACTTGT
TTATTGCAGCTTATAATGGTTACAAATAAAGCAATAGCATCACAAATTTCACAAATAAAGCATTTTTTTC
ACTGCATTCTAGTTGTGGTTTGTCCAAACTCATCAATGTATCTTATCATGTCTGGCTCTAGCTATCCCGC
CCCTAACTCCGCCCATCCCGCCCCTAACTCCGCCCAGTTCCGCCCATTCTCCGCCCCATGGCTGACTAAT
TTTTTTTATTTATGCAGAGGCCGAGGCCGCCTCGGCCTCTGAGCTATTCCAGAAGTAGTGAGGAGGCTTT
TTTGGAGGCCTAGGGACGTACCCAATTCGCCCTATAGTGAGTCGTATTACGCGCGCTCACTGGCCGTCGT
TTTACAACGTCGTGACTGGGAAAACCCTGGCGTTACCCAACTTAATCGCCTTGCAGCACATCCCCCTTTC
GCCAGCTGGCGTAATAGCGAAGAGGCCCGCACCGATCGCCCTTCCCAACAGTTGCGCAGCCTGAATGGCG
AATGGG
[124 nt withheld, positions 3367-3490]
C
[91 nt withheld, positions 3492-3582]
A
[49 nt withheld, positions 3584-3632]
CCTTTGACGTTGGAGTCCACGTTCTTT
[37 nt withheld, positions 3660-3696]
ACCCTATCTCGGTCTATTCTTTTGATTTATAAGGGATTTTGCCGATTTCGGCCTATTGGTTAAAAAATGA
GCTGATTTAACAAAAATTTAACGCGAATTTTAACAAAATATTAACGCTTACAATTTAGGTGGCACTTTTC
GGGGAAATGTGCGCGGAACCCCTATTTGTTTATTTTTCTAAATACATTCAAATATGTATCCGCTCATGAG
ACAATAACCCTGATAAATGCTTCAATAATATTGAAAAAGGAAGAGTATGAGTATTCAACATTTCCGTGTC
GCCCTTATTCCCTTTTTTGCGGCATTTTGCCTTCCTGTTTTTGCTCACCCAGAAACGCTGGTGAAAGTAA
AAGATGCTGAAGATCAGTTGGGTGCACGAGTGGGTTACATCGAACTGGATCTCAACAGCGGTAAGATCCT
TGAGAGTTTTCGCCCCGAAGAACGTTTTCCAATGATGAGCACTTTTAAAGTTCTGCTATGTGGCGCGGTA
TTATCCCGTATTGACGCCGGGCAAGAGCAACTCGGTCGCCGCATACACTATTCTCAGAATGACTTGGTTG
AGTACTCACCAGTCACAGAAAAGCATCTTACGGATGGCATGACAGTAAGAGAATTATGCAGTGCTGCCAT
AACCATGAGTGATAACACTGCGGCCAACTTACTTCTGACAACGATCGGAGGACCGAAGGAGCTAACCGCT
TTTTTGCACAACATGGGGGATCATGTAACTCGCCTTGATCGTTGGGAACCGGAGCTGAATGAAGCCATAC
CAAACGACGAGCGTGACACCACGATGCCTGTAGCAATGGCAACAACGTTGCGCAAACTATTAACTGGCGA
ACTACTTACTCTAGCTTCCCGGCAACAATTAATAGACTGGATGGAGGCGGATAAAGTTGCAGGACCACTT
CTGCGCTCGGCCCTTCCGGCTGGCTGGTTTATTGCTGATAAATCTGGAGCCGGTGAGCGTGGGTCTCGCG
GTATCATTGCAGCACTGGGGCCAGATGGTAAGCCCTCCCGTATCGTAGTTATCTACACGACGGGGAGTCA
GGCAACTATGGATGAACGAAATAGACAGATCGCTGAGATAGGTGCCTCACTGATTAAGCATTGGTAACTG
TCAGACCAAGTTTACTCATATATACTTTAGATTGATTTAAAACTTCATTTTTAATTTAAAAGGATCTAGG
TGAAGATCCTTTTTGATAATCTCATGACCAAAATCCCTTAACGTGAGTTTTCGTTCCACTGAGCGTCAGA
CCCCGTAGAAAAGATCAAAGGATCTTCTTGAGATCCTTTTTTTCTGCGCGTAATCTGCTGCTTGCAAACA
AAAAAACCACCGCTACCAGCGGTGGTTTGTTTGCCGGATCAAGAGCTACCAACTCTTTTTCCGAAGGTAA
CTGGCTTCAGCAGAGCGCAGATACCAAATACTGTTCTTCTAGTGTAGCCGTAGTTAGGCCACCACTTCAA
GAACTCTGTAGCACCGCCTACATACCTCGCTCTGCTAATCCTGTTACCAGTGGCTGCTGCCAGTGGCGAT
AAGTCGTGTCTTACCGGGTTGGACTCAAGACGATAGTTACCGGATAAGGCGCAGCGGTCGGGCTGAACGG
GGGGTTCGTGCACACAGCCCAGCTTGGAGCGAACGACCTACACCGAACTGAGATACCTACAGCGTGAGCT
ATGAGAAAGCGCCACGCTTCCCGAAGGGAGAAAGGCGGACAGGTATCCGGTAAGCGGCAGGGTCGGAACA
GGAGAGCGCACGAGGGAGCTTCCAGGGGGAAACGCCTGGTATCTTTATAGTCCTGTCGGGTTTCGCCACC
TCTGACTTGAGCGTCGATTTTTGTGATGCTCGTCAGGGGGGCGGAGCCTATGGAAAAACGCCAGCAACGC
GGCCTTTTTACGGTTCCTGGCCTTTTGCTGGCCTTTTGCTCACATGTTCTTTCCTGCGTTATCCCCTGAT
TCTGTGGATAACCGTATTACCGCCTTTGAGTGAGCTGATACCGCTCGCCGCAGCCGAACGACCGAGCGCA
GCGAGTCAGTGAGCGAGGAAGCGGAAGAGCGCCCAATACGCAAACCGCCTCTCCCCGCGCGTTGGCCGAT
TCATTAATGCAGCTGGCACGACAGGTTTCCCGACTGGAAAGCGGGCAGTGAGCGCAACGCAATTAATGTG
AGTTAGCTCACTCATTAGGCACCCCAGGCTTTACACTTTATGCTTCCGGCTCGTATGTTGTGTGGAATTG
TGAGCGGATAACAATTTCACACAGGAAACAGCTATGACCATGATTACGCCAAGCGCGCAATTAACCCTCA
CTAAAGGGAACAAAAGCTGGAGCTGCAAGCTTAATGTAGTCTTATGCAATACTCTTGTAGTCTTGCAACA
TGGTAACGATGAGTTAGCAACATGCCTTACAAGGAGAGAAAAAGCACCGTGCATGCCGATTGGTGGAAGT
AAGGTGGTACGATCGTGCCTTATTAGGAAGGCAACAGACGGGTCTGACATGGATTGGACGAACCACTGAA
TTGCCGCATTGCAGAGATATTGTATTTAAGTGCCTAGCTCGATACATAAACGGGTCTCTCTGGTTAGACC
AGATCTGAGCCTGGGAGCTCTCTGGCTAACTAGGGAACCCACTGCTTAAGCCTCAATAAAGCTTGCCTTG
AGTGCTTCAAGTAGTGTGTGCCCGTCTGTTGTGTGACTCTGGTAACTAGAGATCCCTCAGACCCTTTTAG
TCAGTGTGGAAAATCTCTAGCAGTGGCGCCCGAACAGGGACTTGAAAGCGAAAGGGAAACCAGAGGAGCT
CTCTCGACGCAGGACTCGGCTTGCTGAAGCGCGCACGGCAAGAGGCGAGGGGCGGCGACTGGTGAGTACG
CCAAAAATTTTGACTAGCGGAGGCTAGAAGGAGAGAGATGGGTGCGAGAGCGTCAGTATTAAGCGGGGGA
GAATTAGATCGCGATGGGAAAAAATTCGGTTAAGGCCAGGGGGAAAGAAAAAATATAAATTAAAACATAT
AGTATGGGCAAGCAGGGAGCTAGAACGATTCGCAGTTAATCCTGGCCTGTTAGAAACATCAGAAGGCTGT
AGACAAATACTGGGACAGCTACAACCATCCCTTCAGACAGGATCAGAAGAACTTAGATCATTATATAATA
CAGTAGCAACCCTCTATTGTGTGCATCAAAGGATAGAGATAAAAGACACCAAGGAAGCTTTAGACAAGAT
AGAGGAAGAGCAAAACAAAAGTAAGACCACCGCACAGCAAGCGGCCGCTGATCTTCAGACCTGGAGGAGG
AGATATGAGGGACAATTGGAGAAGTGAATTATATAAATATAAAGTAGTAAAAATTGAACCATTAGGAGTA
GCACCCACCAAGGCAAAGAGAAGAGTGGTGCAGAGAGAAAAAAGAGCAGTGGGAATAGGAGCTTTGTTCC
TTGGGTTCTTGGGAGCAGCAGGAAGCACTATGGGCGCAGCGTCAATGACGCTGACGGTACAGGCCAGACA
ATTATTGTCTGGTATAGTGCAGCAGCAGAACAATTTGCTGAGGGCTATTGAGGCGCAACAGCATCTGTTG
CAACTCACAGTCTGGGGCATCAAGCAGCTCCAGGCAAGAATCCTGGCTGTGGAAAGATACCTAAAGGATC
AACAGCTCCTGGGGATTTGGGGTTGCTCTGGAAAACTCATTTGCACCACTGCTGTGCCTTGGAATGCTAG
TTGGAGTAATAAATCTCTGGAACAGATTTGGAATCACACGACCTGGATGGAGTGGGACAGAGAAATTAAC
AATTACACAAGCTTAATACACTCCTTAATTGAAGAATCGCAAAACCAGCAAGAAAAGAATGAACAAGAAT
TATTGGAATTAGATAAATGGGCAAGTTTGTGGAATTGGTTTAACATAACAAATTGGCTGTGGTATATAAA
ATTATTCATAATGATAGTAGGAGGCTTGGTAGGTTTAAGAATAGTTTTTGCTGTACTTTCTATAGTGAAT
AGAGTTAGGCAGGGATATTCACCATTATCGTTTCAGACCCACCTCCCAACCCCGAGGGGACCCAGAGAGG
GCCTATTTCCCATGATTCCTTCATATTTGCATATACGATACAAGGCTGTTAGAGAGATAATTAGAATTAA
TTTGACTGTAAACACAAAGATATTAGTACAAAATACGTGACGTAGAAAGTAATAATTTCTTGGGTAGTTT
GCAGTTTTAAAATTATGTTTTAAAATGGACTATCATATGCTTACCGTAACTTGAAAGTATTTCGATTTCT
TGGCTTTATATATCTTGTGGAAAGGACGAAACACCGTAAAGTAATAGACTTTGGGTGTTTTAGAGCTAGA
AATAGCAAGTTAAAATAAGGCTAGTCCGTTATCAACTTGAAAAAGTGGCACCGAGTCGGTGCTTTTTTAA
GCTTGGCGTAACTAGATCTTGAGACAAATGGCAGTATTCATCCACAATTTTAAAAGAAAAGGGGGGATTG
GGGGGTACAGTGCAGGGGAAAGAATAGTAGACATAATAGCAACAGACATACAAACTAAAGAATTACAAAA
ACAAATTACAAAAATTCAAAATTTTCGGGTTTATTACAGGGACAGCAGAGATCCACTTTGGCGCCGGCTC
GAGGGGG
