>Addgene plasmid #77031 | HIPK3 gRNA (BRDN0001146732) | depositor partial sequence | sequence record 144491 | Target Sequence
TAAAGTAATAGACTTTGGGT
