>Addgene plasmid #77031 | HIPK3 gRNA (BRDN0001146732) | addgene partial sequence | sequence record 186981 | hU6-F
TAGAAAGTAATAATTTCTTGGGTAGTTTGCAGTTTTAAAATTATGTTTTAAAATGGACTATCATATGCTT
ACCGTAACTTGAAAGTATTTCGATTTCTTGGCTTTATATATCTTGTGGAAAGGACGAAACACCGTAAAGT
AATAGACTTTGGGTGTTTTAGAGCTAGAAATAGCAAGTTAAAATAAGGCTAGTCCGTTATCAACTTGAAA
AAGTGGCACCGAGTCGGTGCTTTTTTAAGCTTGGCGTAACTAGATCTTGAGACAAATGGCAGTATTCATC
CACAATTTTAAAAGAAAAGGGGGGATTGGGGGGTACAGTGCAGGGGAAAGAATAGTAGACATAATAGCAA
CAGACATACAAACTAAAGAATTACAAAAACAAATTACAAAAATTCAAAATTTTCGGGTTTATTACAGGGA
CAGCAGAGATCCACTTTGGCGCCGGCTCGAGGGGGCCCGGGTGCAAAGATGGATAAAGTTTTAAACAGAG
AGGAATCTTTGCAGCTAATGGACCTTCTAGGTCTTGAAAGGAGTGGGAATTGGCTCCGGTGCCCGTCAGT
GGGCAGAGCG
